Addgene plasmid #27567: pLenti CMVTRE3G Blast DEST (w803-2)
Purpose: (Empty Backbone)
Depositing lab: Eric Campeau.
Backbone
  Vector backbone: p156RRL-sinPPT-CMV-GFP-PRE/Nhe I
  Backbone size (bp): 9156
  Vector type: Mammalian Expression, Lentiviral
  Selectable markers: Blasticidin
Growth in bacteria
  Bacterial resistance: Chloramphenicol and Ampicillin, 25 & 100 μg/mL
  Growth temperature: 37°C
  Growth strain: ccdB Survival
  Growth instructions: DB3.1, 37oC
  Copy number: High Copy
Gene/Insert
  Gene/Insert name: Empty
  Cloning method: Restriction Enzyme
  Sequencing primers: 5′ CMVtight; 3′ WPRErev
Resource information
  A portion of this plasmid was derived from a plasmid made by: The CMVTRE3G promoter was a gift from Dr. Dominic Esposito (SAIC Frederick). Tet-On 3G compatible plasmid.
Terms and licenses: Academic/Nonprofit Terms; Industry Terms: Not Available to Industry
Depositor comments: There are a few mismatches between Addgene's quality control sequence and depositor's reference sequence. However the changes are in vector sequence only, features unaffected. Depositor tested this construct and it was functional.
How to cite: pLenti CMVTRE3G Blast DEST (w803-2) was a gift from Eric Campeau (Addgene plasmid # 27567)
