[The description below was written by a language model from this plasmid's Addgene catalogue record and pLannotate feature annotations shown in this document.]
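Description:
pLenti CMVTRE3G Blast DEST (w803-2) is an empty third-generation, self-inactivating HIV-1 lentiviral Gateway destination vector for doxycycline-inducible expression in mammalian cells. It is derived from the p156RRL-sinPPT-CMV-GFP-PRE backbone and totals 9,156 bp. In bacteria it replicates from a high-copy ColE1/pUC-type origin and carries ampicillin resistance on the backbone, along with an f1 origin. Because the Gateway cassette contains the ccdB toxin gene and a chloramphenicol resistance gene, the unrecombined vector is maintained under dual chloramphenicol and ampicillin selection in a ccdB-tolerant strain.

The viral genome is transcribed from an RSV promoter fused to a truncated 5' LTR, so packaging does not depend on Tat. It also includes the Ψ packaging signal with a gag fragment, the Rev response element, the cPPT/CTS and a ΔU3 3' LTR that inactivates LTR promoter activity after integration. An SV40 polyadenylation signal and SV40 origin lie downstream.

Inside this frame, a TRE3G Tet-responsive promoter sits upstream of an attR1–CmR–ccdB–attR2 cassette. An LR recombination with an entry clone replaces this cassette with a gene of interest, and loss of ccdB provides counterselection against unrecombined vector. A WPRE follows the cassette to enhance transcript expression. A separate SV40 promoter (with a bacterial EM7 promoter) then drives blasticidin S deaminase, allowing selection of transduced cells with blasticidin.

The TRE3G promoter requires the Tet-On 3G transactivator, which this plasmid does not encode and which must therefore be supplied separately. The depositor notes a few mismatches to the reference sequence that are confined to vector sequence and do not affect features, and reports that the construct was functional when tested.
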