Features (pLannotate 1.2.2; 34 found; start..end, strand, type, name):
     27..131     +  promoter       AmpR promoter: bla
    132..992     +  CDS            AmpR: β-lactamase; bla; confers resistance to ampicillin, carbenicillin, and related antibiotics
   1163..1751    +  rep_origin     ori: high-copy-number ColE1/pMB1/pBR322/pUC origin of replication
   1934..2026    +  CDS            lacI (fragment): lac repressor; lacI; The lac repressor binds to the lac operator to inhibit transcription in E. coli. This inhibition can be relieved by adding lactose or isopropyl-β-D-thiogalactopyranoside (IPTG).
   2039..2060    +  protein_bind   CAP binding site: CAP binding activates transcription in the presence of cAMP. E. coli catabolite activator protein
   2075..2105    +  promoter       lac promoter: promoter for the E. coli lac operon
   2113..2129    +  protein_bind   lac operator: The lac repressor binds to the lac operator to inhibit transcription in E. coli. This inhibition can be relieved by adding lactose or isopropyl-β-D-thiogalactopyranoside (IPTG). lac repressor encoded by lacI
   2174..2192    +  promoter       T3 promoter: promoter for bacteriophage T3 RNA polymerase
   2220..2441    +  promoter       RSV promoter: Rous sarcoma virus enhancer/promoter
   2448..2628    +  LTR            5' LTR (truncated): truncated 5' long terminal repeat (LTR) from HIV-1
   2672..2797    +  misc_feature   HIV-1 Ψ: packaging signal of human immunodeficiency virus type 1
   2781..3144    +  CDS            HIV-1 gag (fragment): gag protein from human immunodeficiency virus 1; gag
   3239..3575    +  ncRNA          RRE: Accession: RF00036 - HIV Rev response element
   3900..4000    +  CDS            Rev (fragment): human immunodeficiency virus 1 (HIV-1) Rev protein; rev; enhances nuclear export of unspliced and incompletely spliced viral mRNAs
   4019..4136    +  misc_feature   cPPT/CTS: central polypurine tract and central termination sequence of HIV-1
   4168..4543    +  promoter       TRE3G promoter: 3rd-generation Tet-responsive promoter that can be activated by binding of Tet-On® 3G
   4589..4713    +  protein_bind   attR1: mutant version of attR; recombination site for the Gateway® LR reaction LR Clonase™
   4738..4768    +  promoter       lac UV5 promoter: E. coli lac promoter with an "up" mutation
   4793..4821    +  promoter       cat promoter (fragment): promoter of the E. coli cat gene encoding chloramphenicol acetyltransferase
   4822..5481    +  CDS            CmR: chloramphenicol acetyltransferase; cat; confers resistance to chloramphenicol
   5660..5818    +  CDS            ccdA (fragment): CCDA_ECO57 - Also known as H, letA. Experimental evidence at protein level: Swiss-Prot protein existence level 1. Antitoxin component of a type II toxin-antitoxin (TA) system which inhibits the post-segregational killing (PSK) of plasmid-free cells, also referred to as a plasmid addiction system. Binds to and blocks the activity of CcdB; will also remove bound CcdB protein from the CcdB-GyrA complex by forming a CcdA-CcdB complex, a process termed rejuvenation. Functions as a transcriptional corepressor for the ccdAB operon, repression also requires CcdB (By similarity). From Escherichia coli
   5823..6125    +  CDS            ccdB: CCDB_ECOLI - Also known as G, letB, letD. Experimental evidence at protein level: Swiss-Prot protein existence level 1. Toxic component of a type II toxin-antitoxin (TA) system, functioning in plasmid maintainence. Responsible for the post- segregational killing (PSK) of plasmid-free cells, also referred to as a plasmid addiction system. Half-life of over 2 hours. Cell killing by CcdB is accompanied by filamentation, defects in chromosome and plasmid segregation, defects in cell division, formation of anucleate cells, decreased DNA synthesis and plasmid loss. Interferes with the activity of DN
   6169..6293    -  protein_bind   attR2: mutant version of attR; recombination site for the Gateway® LR reaction LR Clonase™
   6324..6912    +  misc_feature   WPRE: woodchuck hepatitis virus posttranscriptional regulatory element
   6968..7298    +  promoter       SV40 promoter: SV40 enhancer and early promoter
   7346..7393    +  promoter       EM7 promoter: synthetic bacterial promoter&nbsp
   7412..7810    +  CDS            BSD: blasticidin S deaminase; Aspergillus terreus BSD; confers resistance to blasticidin
   7827..7895    +  CDS            nef (fragment): NEF_HV1Z2 - Experimental evidence at protein level: Swiss-Prot protein existence level 1. Extracellular Nef protein targets CD4(+) T-lymphocytes for apoptosis by interacting with CXCR4 surface receptors. From Human immunodeficiency virus type 1 group M subtype D (isolate Z2/CDC-Z34) (HIV-1).
   7897..8130    +  LTR            3' LTR (ΔU3): self-inactivating 3' long terminal repeat (LTR) from HIV-1
   8202..8323    +  polyA_signal   SV40 poly(A) signal: SV40 polyadenylation signal
   8342..8477    +  rep_origin     SV40 ori: SV40 origin of replication
   8510..8528    -  promoter       T7 promoter: promoter for bacteriophage T7 RNA polymerase
   8536..8691    +  CDS            lacZα (fragment): LacZα fragment of β-galactosidase; lacZ fragment
   8699..9154    +  rep_origin     f1 ori (sequence partly withheld): f1 bacteriophage origin of replication; arrow indicates direction of (+) strand synthesis
>Addgene plasmid #27567 | pLenti CMVTRE3G Blast DEST (w803-2) | depositor full sequence | sequence record 12608 | Author sequence
CAGGTGGCACTTTTCGGGGAAATGTGCGCGGAACCCCTATTTGTTTATTTTTCTAAATACATTCAAATAT
GTATCCGCTCATGAGACAATAACCCTGATAAATGCTTCAATAATATTGAAAAAGGAAGAGTATGAGTATT
CAACATTTCCGTGTCGCCCTTATTCCCTTTTTTGCGGCATTTTGCCTTCCTGTTTTTGCTCACCCAGAAA
CGCTGGTGAAAGTAAAAGATGCTGAAGATCAGTTGGGTGCACGAGTGGGTTACATCGAACTGGATCTCAA
CAGCGGTAAGATCCTTGAGAGTTTTCGCCCCGAAGAACGTTTTCCAATGATGAGCACTTTTAAAGTTCTG
CTATGTGGCGCGGTATTATCCCGTATTGACGCCGGGCAAGAGCAACTCGGTCGCCGCATACACTATTCTC
AGAATGACTTGGTTGAGTACTCACCAGTCACAGAAAAGCATCTTACGGATGGCATGACAGTAAGAGAATT
ATGCAGTGCTGCCATAACCATGAGTGATAACACTGCGGCCAACTTACTTCTGACAACGATCGGAGGACCG
AAGGAGCTAACCGCTTTTTTGCACAACATGGGGGATCATGTAACTCGCCTTGATCGTTGGGAACCGGAGC
TGAATGAAGCCATACCAAACGACGAGCGTGACACCACGATGCCTGTAGCAATGGCAACAACGTTGCGCAA
ACTATTAACTGGCGAACTACTTACTCTAGCTTCCCGGCAACAATTAATAGACTGGATGGAGGCGGATAAA
GTTGCAGGACCACTTCTGCGCTCGGCCCTTCCGGCTGGCTGGTTTATTGCTGATAAATCTGGAGCCGGTG
AGCGTGGGTCTCGCGGTATCATTGCAGCACTGGGGCCAGATGGTAAGCCCTCCCGTATCGTAGTTATCTA
CACGACGGGGAGTCAGGCAACTATGGATGAACGAAATAGACAGATCGCTGAGATAGGTGCCTCACTGATT
AAGCATTGGTAACTGTCAGACCAAGTTTACTCATATATACTTTAGATTGATTTAAAACTTCATTTTTAAT
TTAAAAGGATCTAGGTGAAGATCCTTTTTGATAATCTCATGACCAAAATCCCTTAACGTGAGTTTTCGTT
CCACTGAGCGTCAGACCCCGTAGAAAAGATCAAAGGATCTTCTTGAGATCCTTTTTTTCTGCGCGTAATC
TGCTGCTTGCAAACAAAAAAACCACCGCTACCAGCGGTGGTTTGTTTGCCGGATCAAGAGCTACCAACTC
TTTTTCCGAAGGTAACTGGCTTCAGCAGAGCGCAGATACCAAATACTGTCCTTCTAGTGTAGCCGTAGTT
AGGCCACCACTTCAAGAACTCTGTAGCACCGCCTACATACCTCGCTCTGCTAATCCTGTTACCAGTGGCT
GCTGCCAGTGGCGATAAGTCGTGTCTTACCGGGTTGGACTCAAGACGATAGTTACCGGATAAGGCGCAGC
GGTCGGGCTGAACGGGGGGTTCGTGCACACAGCCCAGCTTGGAGCGAACGACCTACACCGAACTGAGATA
CCTACAGCGTGAGCTATGAGAAAGCGCCACGCTTCCCGAAGGGAGAAAGGCGGACAGGTATCCGGTAAGC
GGCAGGGTCGGAACAGGAGAGCGCACGAGGGAGCTTCCAGGGGGAAACGCCTGGTATCTTTATAGTCCTG
TCGGGTTTCGCCACCTCTGACTTGAGCGTCGATTTTTGTGATGCTCGTCAGGGGGGCGGAGCCTATGGAA
AAACGCCAGCAACGCGGCCTTTTTACGGTTCCTGGCCTTTTGCTGGCCTTTTGCTCACATGTTCTTTCCT
GCGTTATCCCCTGATTCTGTGGATAACCGTATTACCGCCTTTGAGTGAGCTGATACCGCTCGCCGCAGCC
GAACGACCGAGCGCAGCGAGTCAGTGAGCGAGGAAGCGGAAGAGCGCCCAATACGCAAACCGCCTCTCCC
CGCGCGTTGGCCGATTCATTAATGCAGCTGGCACGACAGGTTTCCCGACTGGAAAGCGGGCAGTGAGCGC
AACGCAATTAATGTGAGTTAGCTCACTCATTAGGCACCCCAGGCTTTACACTTTATGCTTCCGGCTCGTA
TGTTGTGTGGAATTGTGAGCGGATAACAATTTCACACAGGAAACAGCTATGACCATGATTACGCCAAGCG
CGCAATTAACCCTCACTAAAGGGAACAAAAGCTGGAGCTGCAAGCTTAATGTAGTCTTATGCAATACTCT
TGTAGTCTTGCAACATGGTAACGATGAGTTAGCAACATGCCTTACAAGGAGAGAAAAAGCACCGTGCATG
CCGATTGGTGGAAGTAAGGTGGTACGATCGTGCCTTATTAGGAAGGCAACAGACGGGTCTGACATGGATT
GGACGAACCACTGAATTGCCGCATTGCAGAGATATTGTATTTAAGTGCCTAGCTCGATACAATAAACGGG
TCTCTCTGGTTAGACCAGATCTGAGCCTGGGAGCTCTCTGGCTAACTAGGGAACCCACTGCTTAAGCCTC
AATAAAGCTTGCCTTGAGTGCTTCAAGTAGTGTGTGCCCGTCTGTTGTGTGACTCTGGTAACTAGAGATC
CCTCAGACCCTTTTAGTCAGTGTGGAAAATCTCTAGCAGTGGCGCCCGAACAGGGACCTGAAAGCGAAAG
GGAAACCAGAGCTCTCTCGACGCAGGACTCGGCTTGCTGAAGCGCGCACGGCAAGAGGCGAGGGGCGGCG
ACTGGTGAGTACGCCAAAAATTTTGACTAGCGGAGGCTAGAAGGAGAGAGATGGGTGCGAGAGCGTCAGT
ATTAAGCGGGGGAGAATTAGATCGCGATGGGAAAAAATTCGGTTAAGGCCAGGGGGAAAGAAAAAATATA
AATTAAAACATATAGTATGGGCAAGCAGGGAGCTAGAACGATTCGCAGTTAATCCTGGCCTGTTAGAAAC
ATCAGAAGGCTGTAGACAAATACTGGGACAGCTACAACCATCCCTTCAGACAGGATCAGAAGAACTTAGA
TCATTATATAATACAGTAGCAACCCTCTATTGTGTGCATCAAAGGATAGAGATAAAAGACACCAAGGAAG
CTTTAGACAAGATAGAGGAAGAGCAAAACAAAAGTAAGACCACCGCACAGCAAGCGGCCGCTGATCTTCA
GACCTGGAGGAGGAGATATGAGGGACAATTGGAGAAGTGAATTATATAAATATAAAGTAGTAAAAATTGA
ACCATTAGGAGTAGCACCCACCAAGGCAAAGAGAAGAGTGGTGCAGAGAGAAAAAAGAGCAGTGGGAATA
GGAGCTTTGTTCCTTGGGTTCTTGGGAGCAGCAGGAAGCACTATGGGCGCAGCCTCAATGACGCTGACGG
TACAGGCCAGACAATTATTGTCTGGTATAGTGCAGCAGCAGAACAATTTGCTGAGGGCTATTGAGGCGCA
ACAGCATCTGTTGCAACTCACAGTCTGGGGCATCAAGCAGCTCCAGGCAAGAATCCTGGCTGTGGAAAGA
TACCTAAAGGATCAACAGCTCCTGGGGATTTGGGGTTGCTCTGGAAAACTCATTTGCACCACTGCTGTGC
CTTGGAATGCTAGTTGGAGTAATAAATCTCTGGAACAGATTTGGAATCACACGACCTGGATGGAGTGGGA
CAGAGAAATTAACAATTACACAAGCTTAATACACTCCTTAATTGAAGAATCGCAAAACCAGCAAGAAAAG
AATGAACAAGAATTATTGGAATTAGATAAATGGGCAAGTTTGTGGAATTGGTTTAACATAACAAATTGGC
TGTGGTATATAAAATTATTCATAATGATAGTAGGAGGCTTGGTAGGTTTAAGAATAGTTTTTGCTGTACT
TTCTATAGTGAATAGAGTTAGGCAGGGATATTCACCATTATCGTTTCAGACCCACCTCCCAACCCCGAGG
GGACCCGACAGGCCCGAAGGAATAGAAGAAGAAGGTGGAGAGAGAGACAGAGACAGATCCATTCGATTAG
TGAACGGATCTCGACGGTATCGGTTAACTTTTAAAAGAAAAGGGGGGATTGGGGGGTACAGTGCAGGGGA
AAGAATAGTAGACATAATAGCAACAGACATACAAACTAAAGAATTACAAAAACAAATTACAAAAATTCAA
AATTTTATCGATCACGAGACTAGCCTCGAGAGTTGGCTTTACTCCCTATCAGTGATAGAGAACGTATGAA
GAGTTTACTCCCTATCAGTGATAGAGAACGTATGCAGACTTTACTCCCTATCAGTGATAGAGAACGTATA
AGGAGTTTACTCCCTATCAGTGATAGAGAACGTATGACCAGTTTACTCCCTATCAGTGATAGAGAACGTA
TCTACAGTTTACTCCCTATCAGTGATAGAGAACGTATATCCAGTTTACTCCCTATCAGTGATAGAGAACG
TATAAGCTTTAGGCGTGTACGGTGGGCGCCTATAAAAGCAGAGCTCGTTTAGTGAACCGTCAGATCGCCT
GGAGCAATTCCACAACACTTTTGTCTTATACCAACTTTCCGTACCACTTCCTACCCTCGTAAAACCGGTC
GTCGACTAGTCCAGTGTGGTGGAATTCTGCAGATATCAACAAGTTTGTACAAAAAAGCTGAACGAGAAAC
GTAAAATGATATAAATATCAATATATTAAATTAGATTTTGCATAAAAAACAGACTACATAATACTGTAAA
ACACAACATATCCAGTCACTATGGCGGCCGCATTAGGCACCCCAGGCTTTACACTTTATGCTTCCGGCTC
GTATAATGTGTGGATTTTGAGTTAGGATCCGGCGAGATTTTCAGGAGCTAAGGAAGCTAAAATGGAGAAA
AAAATCACTGGATATACCACCGTTGATATATCCCAATGGCATCGTAAAGAACATTTTGAGGCATTTCAGT
CAGTTGCTCAATGTACCTATAACCAGACCGTTCAGCTGGATATTACGGCCTTTTTAAAGACCGTAAAGAA
AAATAAGCACAAGTTTTATCCGGCCTTTATTCACATTCTTGCCCGCCTGATGAATGCTCATCCGGAATTC
CGTATGGCAATGAAAGACGGTGAGCTGGTGATATGGGATAGTGTTCACCCTTGTTACACCGTTTTCCATG
AGCAAACTGAAACGTTTTCATCGCTCTGGAGTGAATACCACGACGATTTCCGGCAGTTTCTACACATATA
TTCGCAAGATGTGGCGTGTTACGGTGAAAACCTGGCCTATTTCCCTAAAGGGTTTATTGAGAATATGTTT
TTCGTCTCAGCCAATCCCTGGGTGAGTTTCACCAGTTTTGATTTAAACGTGGCCAATATGGACAACTTCT
TCGCCCCCGTTTTCACCATGGGCAAATATTATACGCAAGGCGACAAGGTGCTGATGCCGCTGGCGATTCA
GGTTCATCATGCCGTCTGTGATGGCTTCCATGTCGGCAGAATGCTTAATGAATTACAACAGTACTGCGAT
GAGTGGCAGGGCGGGGCGTAAAGATCTGGATCCGGCTTACTAAAAGCCAGATAACAGTATGCGTATTTGC
GCGCTGATTTTTGCGGTATAAGAATATATACTGATATGTATACCCGAAGTATGTCAAAAAGAGGTGTGCT
ATGAAGCAGCGTATTACAGTGACAGTTGACAGCGACAGCTATCAGTTGCTCAAGGCATATATGATGTCAA
TATCTCCGGTCTGGTAAGCACAACCATGCAGAATGAAGCCCGTCGTCTGCGTGCCGAACGCTGGAAAGCG
GAAAATCAGGAAGGGATGGCTGAGGTCGCCCGGTTTATTGAAATGAACGGCTCTTTTGCTGACGAGAACA
GGGACTGGTGAAATGCAGTTTAAGGTTTACACCTATAAAAGAGAGAGCCGTTATCGTCTGTTTGTGGATG
TACAGAGTGATATTATTGACACGCCCGGGCGACGGATGGTGATCCCCCTGGCCAGTGCACGTCTGCTGTC
AGATAAAGTCTCCCGTGAACTTTACCCGGTGGTGCATATCGGGGATGAAAGCTGGCGCATGATGACCACC
GATATGGCCAGTGTGCCGGTCTCCGTTATCGGGGAAGAAGTGGCTGATCTCAGCCACCGCGAAAATGACA
TCAAAAACGCCATTAACCTGATGTTCTGGGGAATATAAATGTCAGGCTCCGTTATACACAGCCAGTCTGC
AGGTCGACCATAGTGACTGGATATGTTGTGTTTTACAGTATTATGTAGTCTGTTTTTTATGCAAAATCTA
ATTTAATATATTGATATTTATATCATTTTACGTTTCTCGTTCAGCTTTCTTGTACAAAGTGGTTGATATC
CAGCACAGTGGCGGCCGCTCGACAATCAACCTCTGGATTACAAAATTTGTGAAAGATTGACTGGTATTCT
TAACTATGTTGCTCCTTTTACGCTATGTGGATACGCTGCTTTAATGCCTTTGTATCATGCTATTGCTTCC
CGTATGGCTTTCATTTTCTCCTCCTTGTATAAATCCTGGTTGCTGTCTCTTTATGAGGAGTTGTGGCCCG
TTGTCAGGCAACGTGGCGTGGTGTGCACTGTGTTTGCTGACGCAACCCCCACTGGTTGGGGCATTGCCAC
CACCTGTCAGCTCCTTTCCGGGACTTTCGCTTTCCCCCTCCCTATTGCCACGGCGGAACTCATCGCCGCC
TGCCTTGCCCGCTGCTGGACAGGGGCTCGGCTGTTGGGCACTGACAATTCCGTGGTGTTGTCGGGGAAGC
TGACGTCCTTTCCATGGCTGCTCGCCTGTGTTGCCACCTGGATTCTGCGCGGGACGTCCTTCTGCTACGT
CCCTTCGGCCCTCAATCCAGCGGACCTTCCTTCCCGCGGCCTGCTGCCGGCTCTGCGGCCTCTTCCGCGT
CTTCGCCTTCGCCCTCAGACGAGTCGGATCTCCCTTTGGGCCGCCTCCCCGCCTGGAATTCTGCAGATAT
CCGGTTAGTAATGAGTTTGGAATTAATTCTGTGGAATGTGTGTCAGTTAGGGTGTGGAAAGTCCCCAGGC
TCCCCAGGCAGGCAGAAGTATGCAAAGCATGCATCTCAATTAGTCAGCAACCAGGTGTGGAAAGTCCCCA
GGCTCCCCAGCAGGCAGAAGTATGCAAAGCATGCATCTCAATTAGTCAGCAACCATAGTCCCGCCCCTAA
CTCCGCCCATCCCGCCCCTAACTCCGCCCAGTTCCGCCCATTCTCCGCCCCATGGCTGACTAATTTTTTT
TATTTATGCAGAGGCCGAGGCCGCCTCTGCCTCTGAGCTATTCCAGAAGTAGTGAGGAGGCTTTTTTGGA
GGCCTAGGCTTTTGCAAAAAGCTCCCGGGAGCTTGTATATCCATTTTCGGATCTGATCAGCACGTGTTGA
CAATTAATCATCGGCATAGTATATCGGCATAGTATAATACGACAAGGTGAGGAACTAAACCATGGCCAAG
CCTTTGTCTCAAGAAGAATCCACCCTCATTGAAAGAGCAACGGCTACAATCAACAGCATCCCCATCTCTG
AAGACTACAGCGTCGCCAGCGCAGCTCTCTCTAGCGACGGCCGCATCTTCACTGGTGTCAATGTATATCA
TTTTACTGGGGGACCTTGTGCAGAACTCGTGGTGCTGGGCACTGCTGCTGCTGCGGCAGCTGGCAACCTG
ACTTGTATCGTCGCGATCGGAAATGAGAACAGGGGCATCTTGAGCCCCTGCGGACGGTGCCGACAGGTGC
TTCTCGATCTGCATCCTGGGATCAAAGCCATAGTGAAGGACAGTGATGGACAGCCGACGGCAGTTGGGAT
TCGTGAATTGCTGCCCTCTGGTTATGTGTGGGAGGGCTAAGCACAATTCGAGCTCGGTACCTTTAAGACC
AATGACTTACAAGGCAGCTGTAGATCTTAGCCACTTTTTAAAAGAAAAGGGGGGACTGGAAGGGCTAGCT
CACTCCCAACGAAGACAAGATCTGCTTTTTGCTTGTACTGGGTCTCTCTGGTTAGACCAGATCTGAGCCT
GGGAGCTCTCTGGCTGCCTAGGGAACCCACTGCTTAAGCCTCAATAAAGCTTGCCTTGAGTGCTTCAAGT
AGTGTGTGCCCGTCTGTTGTGTGACTCTGGTAACTAGAGATCCCTCAGACCCTTTTAGTCAGTGTGGAAA
ATCTCTAGCAGTAGTAGTTCATGTCATCTTATTATTCAGTATTTATAACTTGCAAAGAAATGAATATCAG
AGAGTGAGAGGAACTTGTTTATTGCAGCTTATAATGGTTACAAATAAAGCAATAGCATCACAAATTTCAC
AAATAAAGCATTTTTTTCACTGCATTCTAGTTGTGGTTTGTCCAAACTCATCAATGTATCTTATCATGTC
TGGCTCTAGCTATCCCGCCCCTAACTCCGCCCAGTTCCGCCCATTCTCCGCCCCATGGCTGACTAATTTT
TTTTATTTATGCAGAGGCCGAGGCCGCCTCGGCCTCTGAGCTATTCCAGAAGTAGTGAGGAGGCTTTTTT
GGAGGCCTAGGCTTTTGCGTCGAGACGTACCCAATTCGCCCTATAGTGAGTCGTATTACGCGCGCTCACT
GGCCGTCGTTTTACAACGTCGTGACTGGGAAAACCCTGGCGTTACCCAACTTAATCGCCTTGCAGCACAT
CCCCCTTTCGCCAGCTGGCGTAATAGCGAAGAGGCCCGCACCGATCGCCCTTCCCAACAGTTGCGCAGCC
TGAATGGCGAATGGCGCG
[124 nt withheld, positions 8699-8822]
C
[91 nt withheld, positions 8824-8914]
A
[49 nt withheld, positions 8916-8964]
CCTTTGACGTTGGAGTCCACGTTCTTT
[37 nt withheld, positions 8992-9028]
ACCCTATCTCGGTCTATTCTTTTGATTTATAAGGGATTTTGCCGATTTCGGCCTATTGGTTAAAAAATGA
GCTGATTTAACAAAAATTTAACGCGAATTTTAACAAAATATTAACGTTTACAATTTCC
