>Addgene plasmid #27567 | pLenti CMVTRE3G Blast DEST (w803-2) | addgene partial sequence | sequence record 35110 | 27567 with Blast-R
AGGCGGCCTCGGCCTCTGCATAAATAAAAAAAATTAGTCAGCCATGGGGCGGAGAATGGGCGGAACTGGG
CGGAGTTAGGGGCGGGATGGGCGGAGTTAGGGGCGGGACTATGGTTGCTGACTAATTGAGATGCATGCTT
TGCATACTTCTGCCTGCTGGGGAGCCTGGGGACTTTCCACACCTGGTTGCTGACTAATTGAGATGCATGC
TTTGCATACTTCTGCCTGC
