>Addgene plasmid #27567 | pLenti CMVTRE3G Blast DEST (w803-2) | addgene partial sequence | sequence record 35111 | 27567 with SV40pro-F
GTGAGGAGGCTTTTTTGGAGGCCTAGGGACGTACCCAATTCGCCCTATAGTGAGTCGTATTACGCGCGCT
CACTGGCCGTCGTTTTACAACGTCGTGACTGGGAAAACCCTGGCGTTACCCAACTTAATCGCCTTGCAGC
ACATCCCCCTTTCGCCAGCTGGCGTAATAGCGAAGAGGCCCGCACCGATCGCCCTTCCCAACAGTTGCGC
AGCCTGAATGGCGAATGGG
[124 nt withheld, positions 230-353]
C
[91 nt withheld, positions 355-445]
A
[49 nt withheld, positions 447-495]
CCTTTGACGTTGGAGTCCACGTTCTTT
[37 nt withheld, positions 523-559]
ACCCTATCTCGGTCTATTCTTTTGATTTATAAGGGATTTTGCCGATTTCGGCCTATTGGTTAAAAAATGA
GCTGATTTAACAAAAATTTAACGCGAATTTTAACAAAATATTAACGCTTACAATTTAGGTGGCACTTTTC
GGGGAAATGTGCGCGGAACCCCTATTTGTTTATTTTTCTAAATACATTCAAATATGTATCCGCTCATGAG
ACAATAACCCTGATAAATGCTTCAATAATATTGAAAAAGGAAGAGTATGAGTATTCAACATT
