>Addgene plasmid #27567 | pLenti CMVTRE3G Blast DEST (w803-2) | addgene partial sequence | sequence record 35112 | 27567 with CAT-R
ATCAACGGTGGTATATCCAGTGATTTTTTTCTCCATTTTAGCTTCCTTAGCTCCTGAAAATCTCGACGGA
TCCTAACTCAAAATCCACACATTATACGAGCCGGAAGCATAAAGTGTAAAGCCTGGGGTGCCTAATGCGG
CCGCCATAGTGACTGGATATGTTGTGTTTTACAGTATTATGTAGTCTGTTTTTTATGCAAAATCTAATTT
AATATATTGATATTTATATCATTTTACGTTTCTCGTTCAGCTTTTTTGTACAAACTTGTTGATATCTGCA
GAATTCCACCACACTGGACTAGTCGACGAACCGGTTTACGAGGGTAGGAAGTGGTACGGAAAGTTGGTAT
AAGACAAAAGTGTTGTGGAATTGCTCCAGGCGATCTGACGGTTCACTAAACGAGCTCTGCTTTTATAGGC
GCCCACCGTACACGCCTAAAGCTTATACGTTCTCTATCACTGATAGGGAGTAAACTGGATATACGTTCTC
TATCACTGATAGGGAGTAAACTGTAGATACGTTCTCTATCACTGATAGGGAGTAAACTGGTCATACGTTC
TCTATCACTGATAGGGAGTAAACTCCTTATACGTTCTCTATCACTGATAGGGAGTAAAGTCTGCATACGT
TCTCTATCACTGATAGGGAGTAAACTCTTCATACGTTCTCTATCACTGATAGGGAGTAAAGCCAACTCGA
GGCTAGTCTCGTGATCGATAAAATTTTGAATTTTTGTAATTTGTTTTTGTAATTCTTTAGTTTGTATGTC
TGTTGCTATTATGTCTACTATTCTTTCCCCTGCACTGTACCCCCCAATCCCCCCTTTTCTTTTAAAAGTT
AACCGATAC
